Addgene plasmid #106064: Opto-alpha1AR
Purpose: Expression of a chimeric putative G-protein coupled receptor (Rhodopsin-alpha1AR; Opto-alpha1AR; F6; 717)
Depositing lab: Harald Janovjak. Publication: Optical functionalization of human Class A orphan G-protein-coupled receptors. Morri M, Sanchez-Romero I, Tichy AM, Kainrath S, Gerrard EJ, Hirschfeld PP, Schwarz J, Janovjak H. Nat Commun. 2018 May 16;9(1):1950. doi: 10.1038/s41467-018-04342-1. PubMed 29769519.
Backbone
  Vector backbone: pcDNA3.1-
  Backbone manufacturer: Invitrogen
  Backbone size w/o insert (bp): 5427
  Vector type: Mammalian Expression
  Selectable markers: Neomycin (select with G418)
Growth in bacteria
  Bacterial resistance: Ampicillin, 100 μg/mL
  Growth temperature: 37°C
  Growth strain: DH5alpha
  Copy number: High Copy
Gene/Insert
  Gene/Insert name: Opto-alpha1AR
  Species: H. sapiens (human), B. taurus (bovine)
  Insert size (bp): 1581
  Mutation: Chimeric receptor protein
  Promoter: CMV
  Tag / fusion protein: VSV-G (N terminal on insert); Rhodopsin-1D4 (C terminal on insert)
  Cloning method: Restriction Enzyme; 5′ cloning site unknown (unknown if destroyed); 3′ cloning site unknown (unknown if destroyed)
  Sequencing primers: 5′ CMV_F (CGCAAATGGGCGGTAGGCGTG); 3′ pcDNA_R (CAACAGATGGCTGGCAAC)
Terms and licenses: Academic/Nonprofit Terms; Industry Terms: Not Available to Industry
Depositor comments: two step cloning; 5' and 3' sites cannot be used for (sub)cloning
How to cite: Opto-alpha1AR was a gift from Harald Janovjak (Addgene plasmid # 106064 ; http://n2t.net/addgene:106064 ; RRID:Addgene_106064)
