[The description below was written by a language model from this plasmid's Addgene catalogue record and pLannotate feature annotations shown in this document.]
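Description:
Opto-alpha1AR is a mammalian expression plasmid built on the pcDNA3.1(-) backbone, with a sequenced length of about 7.0 kb. It is maintained in E. coli through a high-copy ColE1/pUC-type origin and an ampicillin resistance (β-lactamase) gene. An f1 origin is also present, which permits single-stranded DNA production. For selection in mammalian cells, the backbone carries a neomycin phosphotransferase cassette driven by the SV40 enhancer/early promoter and terminated by an SV40 polyadenylation signal, allowing G418 selection of stable transfectants. Several short annotated fragments (an HIV-1 LTR-like stretch, ble, lacI, bom, and lac promoter/operator elements) appear to be backbone remnants or partial similarity hits rather than functional parts of the design.

The payload is a roughly 1.6 kb chimeric G-protein-coupled receptor that combines bovine rhodopsin with human alpha1-adrenergic receptor sequence. It is expressed from the CMV immediate early enhancer/promoter and terminated by the bGH polyadenylation signal, and a T7 promoter lies just upstream of the insert. The automated annotation recognises only the rhodopsin-derived portion of the open reading frame; the adrenergic receptor segments are not separately annotated, and the record does not specify which domains come from which parent. The receptor carries an N-terminal VSV-G epitope and a C-terminal rhodopsin 1D4 epitope, both useful for detecting the protein. In line with the associated work on optical functionalization of class A GPCRs, the construct is intended for expressing a light-sensitive rhodopsin-based receptor in mammalian cells. The depositor notes that it was made by two-step cloning and that the flanking sites cannot be used for subcloning.
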