Features (pLannotate 1.2.2; 20 found; start..end, strand, type, name):
     74..453     +  enhancer       CMV enhancer: human cytomegalovirus immediate early enhancer
    454..657     +  promoter       CMV promoter: human cytomegalovirus (CMV) immediate early promoter
    653..686     +  LTR            5' LTR (truncated) (fragment): truncated 5' long terminal repeat (LTR) from HIV-1
    702..720     +  promoter       T7 promoter: promoter for bacteriophage T7 RNA polymerase
    863..1924    +  CDS            RHO: OPSD_BOVIN - Experimental evidence at protein level: Swiss-Prot protein existence level 1. Photoreceptor required for image-forming vision at low light intensity. Required for photoreceptor cell viability after birth (By similarity). Light-induced isomerization of 11-cis to all-trans retinal triggers a conformational change that activates signaling via G- proteins (PubMed:10926528, PubMed:12044163, PubMed:11972040, PubMed:16908857, PubMed:16586416, PubMed:17060607, PubMed:17449675, PubMed:18818650, PubMed:21389983, PubMed:22198838, PubMed:23579341, PubMed:25205354, PubMed:27458239). Subsequent
   2424..2535    +  polyA_signal   bGH poly(A) signal: bovine growth hormone polyadenylation signal
   2652..2673    +  promoter       SV40 promoter (fragment): SV40 enhancer and early promoter
   2694..3122    +  rep_origin     f1 ori (sequence partly withheld): f1 bacteriophage origin of replication; arrow indicates direction of (+) strand synthesis
   3136..3465    +  promoter       SV40 promoter: SV40 enhancer and early promoter
   3532..4323    +  CDS            neo: KKA2_KLEPN - Also known as kan, nptII. Experimental evidence at protein level: Swiss-Prot protein existence level 1. Resistance to kanamycin, neomycin, paromomycin, ribostamycin, butirosin and gentamicin B. From Klebsiella pneumoniae.
   4347..4505    +  CDS            ble (fragment): BLE_KLEPN - Experimental evidence at protein level: Swiss-Prot protein existence level 1. Binding protein with a strong affinity to the bleomycin family of antibiotics. Binds to CL990; an antimitotic-antibiotic compound. From Klebsiella pneumoniae.
   4500..4621    +  polyA_signal   SV40 poly(A) signal: SV40 polyadenylation signal
   4694..4710    -  protein_bind   lac operator: The lac repressor binds to the lac operator to inhibit transcription in E. coli. This inhibition can be relieved by adding lactose or isopropyl-β-D-thiogalactopyranoside (IPTG). lac repressor encoded by lacI
   4718..4748    -  promoter       lac promoter: promoter for the E. coli lac operon
   4763..4784    -  protein_bind   CAP binding site: CAP binding activates transcription in the presence of cAMP. E. coli catabolite activator protein
   4797..4889    -  CDS            lacI (fragment): lac repressor; lacI; The lac repressor binds to the lac operator to inhibit transcription in E. coli. This inhibition can be relieved by adding lactose or isopropyl-β-D-thiogalactopyranoside (IPTG).
   5072..5660    -  rep_origin     ori: high-copy-number ColE1/pMB1/pBR322/pUC origin of replication
   5831..6691    -  CDS            AmpR: β-lactamase; bla; confers resistance to ampicillin, carbenicillin, and related antibiotics
   6692..6796    -  promoter       AmpR promoter: bla
   6855..6907    -  misc_feature   bom (fragment): basis of mobility region from pBR322
>Addgene plasmid #106064 | Opto-alpha1AR | addgene full sequence | sequence record 209703 | Addgene NGS Result
AATTGCATGAAGAATCTGCTTAGGGTTAGGCGTTTTGCGCTGCTTCGCGATGTACGGGCCAGATATACGC
GTTGACATTGATTATTGACTAGTTATTAATAGTAATCAATTACGGGGTCATTAGTTCATAGCCCATATAT
GGAGTTCCGCGTTACATAACTTACGGTAAATGGCCCGCCTGGCTGACCGCCCAACGACCCCCGCCCATTG
ACGTCAATAATGACGTATGTTCCCATAGTAACGCCAATAGGGACTTTCCATTGACGTCAATGGGTGGAGT
ATTTACGGTAAACTGCCCACTTGGCAGTACATCAAGTGTATCATATGCCAAGTACGCCCCCTATTGACGT
CAATGACGGTAAATGGCCCGCCTGGCATTATGCCCAGTACATGACCTTATGGGACTTTCCTACTTGGCAG
TACATCTACGTATTAGTCATCGCTATTACCATGGTGATGCGGTTTTGGCAGTACATCAATGGGCGTGGAT
AGCGGTTTGACTCACGGGGATTTCCAAGTCTCCACCCCATTGACGTCAATGGGAGTTTGTTTTGGCACCA
AAATCAACGGGACTTTCCAAAATGTCGTAACAACTCCGCCCCATTGACGCAAATGGGCGGTAGGCGTGTA
CGGTGGGAGGTCTATATAAGCAGAGCTCTCTGGCTAACTAGAGAACCCACTGCTTACTGGCTTATCGAAA
TTAATACGACTCACTATAGGGAGACACAAGCTGGCTAGCGTTTAAACGGGCCCTCTAGACTCGAGCACCA
TGAAAACGATCATCGCCCTGAGCTACATCTTCTGCCTGGTATTCGCCATGTACACCGATATAGAGATGAA
CAGGCTGGGAAAGGATAGCCTCATGAACGGGACCGAGGGCCCAAACTTCTACGTGCCTTTCTCCAACAAG
ACGGGCGTGGTGCGCAGCCCCTTCGAGGCCCCGCAGTACTACCTGGCGGAGCCATGGCAGTTCTCCATGC
TGGCCGCCTACATGTTCCTGCTGATCATGCTTGGCTTCCCCATCAACTTCCTCACGCTGTACGTCGTAGC
CTGTCACCGACACCTGCACTCAGTCCTCAACTACATCCTGCTCAACCTGGCCGTGGCCGACCTCTTCATG
GTGTTCGGGGGCTTCACCACCACCCTCTACACCTCTCTGCACGGGTACTTCGTCTTTGGGCCCACGGGCT
GCAACCTGGAGGGCTTCTTTGCCACCTTGGGCGGTGAAATTGCACTGTGGTCCTTGGTGGTCCTGGCCAT
CGAGCGGTACGTGGTGGTGAGCTACCCGCTGCGCTACCCAACCATCGTCACCCAGAGGAGGGCCATCATG
GGCGTCGCCTTCACCTGGGTCATGGCTCTGGCCTGTGCCGCGCCCCCCCTCGTCGGCTGGTCCAGGTACA
TCCCGGAGGGCATGCAGTGCTCGTGCGGGATTGACTACTACACGCCCCACGAGGAAACCAACAATGAGTC
GTTCGTCATCTACATGTTCGTGGTCCACTTCATCATCCCCCTGATTGTCATATTCTTCTGCTACGGACGC
GTCTACGTGGTGGCCAAGAGGGAGAGCCGGGGCCTCAAGTCTGGCCTCAAGACCGACAAGTCGGACTCGG
AGCAAGTGACGCTCCGCATCCATCGGAAAAACGCCCCGGCAGGAGGCAGCGGGATGGCCAGCGCCAAGAC
CAAGACGCACTTCTCAGTGAGGCTCCTCAAGTTCTCCCGGGAGAAGAAAGCGGCCCGCATGGTGATCATC
ATGGTCATCGCTTTCCTAATCTGCTGGCTGCCCTACGCTGGGGTGGCGTTCTACATCTTCACCCATCAGG
GCTCTGACTTTGGCCCCATCTTCATGACCATCCCGGCTTTCTTTGCCAAGACTTCTGCCGTCTACAACCC
CGTCATCTACATCATGATGAACAAGCAGTTCCGCAAGGCCTTTCAGAATGTCTTGAGAATCCAGTGTCTC
TGCAGAAAGCAGTCCTCCAAACATGCCCTGGGCTACACCCTGCACCCGCCCAGCCAGGCCGTGGAAGGGC
AACACAAGGACATGGTGCGCATCCCCGTGGGATCAAGAGAAACCTTCTACAGGATCTCCAAGACGGATGG
CGTTTGTGAATGGAAATTTTTCTCTTCCATGCCCCGTGGATCTGCCAGGATTACAGTGTCCAAAGACCAA
TCCTCCTGTACCACAGCCCGGGTGAGAAGTAAAAGCTTTTTGCAGGTCTGCTGCTGTGTAGGGCCCTCAA
CCCCCAGCCTTGACAAGAACCATCAAGTTCCAACCATTAAGGTCCACACCATCTCCCTCAGTGAGAACGG
GGAGGAAGTCACAGAAACCAGCCAAGTGGCGCCTGCCTAAGAATTCCACCACACTGGACTAGTGGATCCG
AGCTCGGTACCAAGCTTAAGTTTAAACCGCTGATCAGCCTCGACTGTGCCTTCTAGTTGCCAGCCATCTG
TTGTTTGCCCCTCCCCCGTGCCTTCCTTGACCCTGGAAGGTGCCACTCCCACTGTCCTTTCCTAATAAAA
TGAGGAAATTGCATCGCATTGTCTGAGTAGGTGTCATTCTATTCTGGGGGGTGGGGTGGGGCAGGACAGC
AAGGGGGAGGATTGGGAAGAGAATAGCAGGCATGCTGGGGATGCGGTGGGCTCTATGGCTTCTGAGGCGG
AAAGAACCAGCTGGGGCTCTAGGGGGTATCCCC
[124 nt withheld, positions 2694-2817]
C
[91 nt withheld, positions 2819-2909]
A
[49 nt withheld, positions 2911-2959]
CCTTTGACGTTGGAGTCCACGTTCTTT
[37 nt withheld, positions 2987-3023]
ACCCTATCTCGGTCTATTCTTTTGATTTATAAGGGATTTTGCCGATTTCGGCCTATTGGTTAAAAAATGA
GCTGATTTAACAAAAATTTAACGCGAATTAATTCTGTGGAATGTGTGTCAGTTAGGGTGTGGAAAGTCCC
CAGGCTCCCCAGCAGGCAGAAGTATGCAAAGCATGCATCTCAATTAGTCAGCAACCAGGTGTGGAAAGTC
CCCAGGCTCCCCAGCAGGCAGAAGTATGCAAAGCATGCATCTCAATTAGTCAGCAACCATAGTCCCGCCC
CTAACTCCGCCCATCCCGCCCCTAACTCCGCCCAGTTCCGCCCATTCTCCGCCCCATGGCTGACTAATTT
TTTTTATTTATGCAGAGGCCGAGGCCGCCTCTGCCTCTGAGCTATTCCAGAAGTAGTGAGGAGGCTTTTT
TGGAGGCCTAGGCTTTTGCAAAAAGCTCCCGGGAGCTTGTATATCCATTTTCGGATCTGATCAAGAGACA
GGATGAGGATCGTTTCGCATGATTGAACAAGATGGATTGCACGCAGGTTCTCCGGCCGCTTGGGTGGAGA
GGCTATTCGGCTATGACTGGGCACAACAGACAATCGGCTGCTCTGATGCCGCCGTGTTCCGGCTGTCAGC
GCAGGGGCGCCCGGTTCTTTTTGTCAAGACCGACCTGTCCGGTGCCCTGAATGAACTGCAGGACGAGGCA
GCGCGGCTATCGTGGCTGGCCACGACGGGCGTTCCTTGCGCAGCTGTGCTCGACGTTGTCACTGAAGCGG
GAAGGGACTGGCTGCTATTGGGCGAAGTGCCGGGGCAGGATCTCCTGTCATCTCACCTTGCTCCTGCCGA
GAAAGTATCCATCATGGCTGATGCAATGCGGCGGCTGCATACGCTTGATCCGGCTACCTGCCCATTCGAC
CACCAAGCGAAACATCGCATCGAGCGAGCACGTACTCGGATGGAAGCCGGTCTTGTCGATCAGGATGATC
TGGACGAAGAACATCAGGGGCTCGCGCCAGCCGAACTGTTCGCCAGGCTCAAGGCGCGCATGCCCGACGG
CGAGGATCTCGTCGTGACCCATGGCGATGCCTGCTTGCCGAATATCATGGTGGAAAATGGCCGCTTTTCT
GGATTCATCGACTGTGGCCGGCTGGGTGTGGCGGACCGCTATCAGGACATAGCGTTGGCTACCCGTGATA
TTGCTGAAGAACTTGGCGGCGAATGGGCTGACCGCTTCCTCGTGCTTTACGGTATCGCCGCTCCCGATTC
GCAGCGCATCGCCTTCTATCGCCTTCTTGACGAGTTCTTCTGAGCGGGACTCTGGGGTTCGAAATGACCG
ACCAAGCGACGCCCAACCTGCCATCACGAGATTTCGATTCCACCGCCGCCTTCTATGAAAGGTTGGGCTT
CGGAATCGTTTTCCGGGACGCCGGCTGGATGATCCTCCAGCGCGGGGATCTCATGCTGGAGTTCTTCGCC
CACCCCAACTTGTTTATTGCAGCTTATAATGGTTACAAATAAAGCAATAGCATCACAAATTTCACAAATA
AAGCATTTTTTTCACTGCATTCTAGTTGTGGTTTGTCCAAACTCATCAATGTATCTTATCATGTCTGTAT
ACCGTCGACCTCTAGCTAGAGCTTGGCGTAATCATGGTCATAGCTGTTTCCTGTGTGAAATTGTTATCCG
CTCACAATTCCACACAACATACGAGCCGGAAGCATAAAGTGTAAAGCCTGGGGTGCCTAATGAGTGAGCT
AACTCACATTAATTGCGTTGCGCTCACTGCCCGCTTTCCAGTCGGGAAACCTGTCGTGCCAGCTGCATTA
ATGAATCGGCCAACGCGCGGGGAGAGGCGGTTTGCGTATTGGGCGCTCTTGCGCTTCCTCGCTCACTGAC
TCGCTGCGCTCGGTCGTTCGGCTGCGGCGAGCGGTATCAGCTCACTCAAAGGCGGTAATACGGTTATCCA
CAGAATCAGGGGATAACGCAGGAAAGAACATGTGAGCAAAAGGCCAGCAAAAGGCCAGGAACCGTAAAAA
GGCCGCGTTGCTGGCGTTTTTCCATAGGCTCCGCCCCCCTGACGAGCATCACAAAAATCGACGCTCAAGT
CAGAGGTGGCGAAACCCGACAGGACTATAAAGATACCAGGCGTTTCCCCCTGGAAGCTCCCTCGTGCGCT
CTCCTGTTCCGACCCTGCCGCTTACCGGATACCTGTCCGCCTTTCTCCCTTCGGGAAGCGTGGCGCTTTC
TCATAGCTCACGCTGTAGGTATCTCAGTTCGGTGTAGGTCGTTCGCTCCAAGCTGGGCTGTGTGCACGAA
CCCCCCGTTCAGCCCGACCGCTGCGCCTTATCCGGTAACTATCGTCTTGAGTCCAACCCGGTAAGACACG
ACTTATCGCCACTGGCAGCAGCCACTGGTAACAGGATTAGCAGAGCGAGGTATGTAGGCGGTGCTACAGA
GTTCTTGAAGTGGTGGCCTAACTACGGCTACACTAGAAGAACAGTATTTGGTATCTGCGCTCTGCTGAAG
CCAGTTACCTTCGGAAAAAGAGTTGGTAGCTCTTGATCCGGCAAACAAACCACCGCTGGTAGCGGTGGTT
TTTTTGTTTGCAAGCAGCAGATTACGCGCAGAAAAAAAGGATCTCAAGAAGATCCTTTGATCTTTTCTAC
GGGGTCTGACGCTCAGTGGAACGAAAACTCACGTTAAGGGATTTTGGTCATGAGATTATCAAAAAGGATC
TTCACCTAGATCCTTTTAAATTAAAAATGAAGTTTTAAATCAATCTAAAGTATATATGAGTAAACTTGGT
CTGACAGTTACCAATGCTTAATCAGTGAGGCACCTATCTCAGCGATCTGTCTATTTCGTTCATCCATAGT
TGCCTGACTCCCCGTCGTGTAGATAACTACGATACGGGAGGGCTTACCATCTGGCCCCAGTGCTGCAATG
ATACCGCGGGACCCACGCTCACCGGCTCCAGATTTATCAGCAATAAACCAGCCAGCCGGAAGGGCCGAGC
GCAGAAGTGGTCCTGCAACTTTATCCGCCTCCATCCAGTCTATTAATTGTTGCCGGGAAGCTAGAGTAAG
TAGTTCGCCAGTTAATAGTTTGCGCAACGTTGTTGCCATTGCTACAGGCATCGTGGTGTCACGCTCGTCG
TTTGGTATGGCTTCATTCAGCTCCGGTTCCCAACGATCAAGGCGAGTTACATGATCCCCCATGTTGTGCA
AAAAAGCGGTTAGCTCCTTCGGTCCTCCGATCGTTGTCAGAAGTAAGTTGGCCGCAGTGTTATCACTCAT
GGTTATGGCAGCACTGCATAATTCTCTTACTGTCATGCCATCCGTAAGATGCTTTTCTGTGACTGGTGAG
TACTCAACCAAGTCATTCTGAGAATAGTGTATGCGGCGACCGAGTTGCTCTTGCCCGGCGTCAATACGGG
ATAATACCGCGCCACATAGCAGAACTTTAAAAGTGCTCATCATTGGAAAACGTTCTTCGGGGCGAAAACT
CTCAAGGATCTTACCACTGTTGAGATCCAGTTCGATGTAACCCACTCGTGCACCCAACTGATCTTCAGCA
TCTTTTACTTTCACCAGCGTTTCTGGGTGAGCAAAAACAGGAAGGCAAAATGCCGCAAAAAAGGGAATAA
GGGCGACACGGAAATGTTGAATACTCATACTCTTCCTTTTTCAATATTATTGAAGCATTTATCAGGGTTA
TTGTCTCATGAGCGGATACATATTTGAATGTATTTAGAAAAATAAACAAATAGGGGTTCCGCGCACATTT
CCCCGAAAAGTGCCACCTGACGTCGACGGATCGGGAGATCTCCCGATCCCCTATGGTGCACTCTCAGTAC
AATCTGCTCTGATGCCGCATAGTTAAGCCAGTATCTGCTCCCTGCTTGTGTGTTGGAGGTCGCTGAGTAG
TGCGCGAGCAAAATTTAAGCTACAACAAGGCAAGGCTTGACCGAC
