>Addgene plasmid #106064 | Opto-alpha1AR | depositor partial sequence | sequence record 200827 | Opto-alpha1AR
ATGAAAACGATCATCGCCCTGAGCTACATCTTCTGCCTGGTATTCGCCATGTACACCGATATAGAGATGA
ACAGGCTGGGAAAGGATAGCCTCATGAACGGGACCGAGGGCCCAAACTTCTACGTGCCTTTCTCCAACAA
GACGGGCGTGGTGCGCAGCCCCTTCGAGGCCCCGCAGTACTACCTGGCGGAGCCATGGCAGTTCTCCATG
CTGGCCGCCTACATGTTCCTGCTGATCATGCTTGGCTTCCCCATCAACTTCCTCACGCTGTACGTCGTAG
CCTGTCACCGACACCTGCACTCAGTCCTCAACTACATCCTGCTCAACCTGGCCGTGGCCGACCTCTTCAT
GGTGTTCGGGGGCTTCACCACCACCCTCTACACCTCTCTGCACGGGTACTTCGTCTTTGGGCCCACGGGC
TGCAACCTGGAGGGCTTCTTTGCCACCTTGGGCGGTGAAATTGCACTGTGGTCCTTGGTGGTCCTGGCCA
TCGAGCGGTACGTGGTGGTGAGCTACCCGCTGCGCTACCCAACCATCGTCACCCAGAGGAGGGCCATCAT
GGGCGTCGCCTTCACCTGGGTCATGGCTCTGGCCTGTGCCGCGCCCCCCCTCGTCGGCTGGTCCAGGTAC
ATCCCGGAGGGCATGCAGTGCTCGTGCGGGATTGACTACTACACGCCCCACGAGGAAACCAACAATGAGT
CGTTCGTCATCTACATGTTCGTGGTCCACTTCATCATCCCCCTGATTGTCATATTCTTCTGCTACGGACG
CGTCTACGTGGTGGCCAAGAGGGAGAGCCGGGGCCTCAAGTCTGGCCTCAAGACCGACAAGTCGGACTCG
GAGCAAGTGACGCTCCGCATCCATCGGAAAAACGCCCCGGCAGGAGGCAGCGGGATGGCCAGCGCCAAGA
CCAAGACGCACTTCTCAGTGAGGCTCCTCAAGTTCTCCCGGGAGAAGAAAGCGGCCCGCATGGTGATCAT
CATGGTCATCGCTTTCCTAATCTGCTGGCTGCCCTACGCTGGGGTGGCGTTCTACATCTTCACCCATCAG
GGCTCTGACTTTGGCCCCATCTTCATGACCATCCCGGCTTTCTTTGCCAAGACTTCTGCCGTCTACAACC
CCGTCATCTACATCATGATGAACAAGCAGTTCCGCAAGGCCTTTCAGAATGTCTTGAGAATCCAGTGTCT
CTGCAGAAAGCAGTCCTCCAAACATGCCCTGGGCTACACCCTGCACCCGCCCAGCCAGGCCGTGGAAGGG
CAACACAAGGACATGGTGCGCATCCCCGTGGGATCAAGAGAAACCTTCTACAGGATCTCCAAGACGGATG
GCGTTTGTGAATGGAAATTTTTCTCTTCCATGCCCCGTGGATCTGCCAGGATTACAGTGTCCAAAGACCA
ATCCTCCTGTACCACAGCCCGGGTGAGAAGTAAAAGCTTTTTGCAGGTCTGCTGCTGTGTAGGGCCCTCA
ACCCCCAGCCTTGACAAGAACCATCAAGTTCCAACCATTAAGGTCCACACCATCTCCCTCAGTGAGAACG
GGGAGGAAGTCACAGAAACCAGCCAAGTGGCGCCTGCCTAA
